>Addgene plasmid #71170 | pSGE_MC19_Trl-2xUAS_dCP | depositor full sequence | sequence record 127097 | Full Sequence
AATGCTAAACCACTGCAGTGGTTACCAGTGCTTGATCAGTGAGGCACCGATCTCAGCGATCTGCCTATTT
CGTTCGTCCATAGTGGCCTGACTCCCCGTCGTGTAGATCACTACGATTCGTGAGGGCTTACCATCAGGCC
CCAGCGCAGCAATGATGCCGCGAGAGCCGCGTTCACCGGCCCCCGATTTGTCAGCAATGAACCAGCCAGC
AGGGAGGGCCGAGCGAAGAAGTGGTCCTGCTACTTTGTCCGCCTCCATCCAGTCTATGAGCTGCTGTCGT
GATGCTAGAGTAAGAAGTTCGCCAGTGAGTAGTTTCCGAAGAGTTGTGGCCATTGCTACTGGCATCGTGG
TATCACGCTCGTCGTTCGGTATGGCTTCGTTCAACTCTGGTTCCCAGCGGTCAAGCCGGGTCACATGATC
ACCCATATTATGAAGAAATGCAGTCAGCTCCTTAGGGCCTCCGATCGTTGTCAGAAGTAAGTTGGCCGCG
GTGTTGTCGCTCATGGTAATGGCAGCACTACACAATTCTCTTACCGTCATGCCATCCGTAAGATGCTTTT
CCGTGACCGGCGAGTACTCAACCAAGTCGTTTTGTGAGTAGTGTATACGGCGACCAAGCTGCTCTTGCCC
GGCGTCTATACGGGACAACACCGCGCCACATAGCAGTACTTTGAAAGTGCTCATCATCGGGAATCGTTCT
TCGGGGCGGAAAGACTCAAGGATCTTGCCGCTATTGAGATCCAGTTCGATATAGCCCACTCTTGCACCCA
GTTGATCTTCAGCATCTTTTACTTTCACCAGCGTTTCGGGGTGTGCAAAAACAGGCAAGCAAAATGCCGC
AAAGAAGGGAATGAGTGCGACACGAAAATGTTGGATGCTCATACTCGTCCTTTTTCAATATTATTGAAGC
ATTTATCAGGGTTACTAGTACGTCTCTCAAGGATAAGTAAGTAATATTAAGGTACGGGAGGTATTGGACA
GGCCGCAATAAAATATCTTTATTTTCATTACATCTGTGTGTTGGTTTTTTGTGTGAATCGATAGTACTAA
CATACGCTCTCCATCAAAACAAAACGAAACAAAACAAACTAGCAAAATAGGCTGTCCCCAGTGCAAGTGC
AGGTGCCAGAACATTTCTCTGGCCTAACTGGCCGGTACCTGAGCTCGCTAGCCTCGAGGATATCAAACAA
GTTTGTACAAAAAAGCAGGCTTCTTGCTCTCTCTGTTTGCTCTCTCGCCGCCGCCCGGAGTACTGTCCTC
CGAGTGTCGGAGTACTGTCCTCCGAGGACCCAGCTTTCTTGTACAAAGTGGTATATCAAGATCTGCGATC
GAGCTCGCCCGGGGATCGAGCGCAGCGGTATAAAAGGGCGCGGGGTGGCTGAGAGCATCAGTTGTGAATG
AATGTTCGAGCCGAGCAGACGTGCCGCTGCCTTCGTTAATATCCTTTGAATAAGCCAACTTTGAATCACA
AGACGCATACCAAACGGCATTCCGGTACTGTTGGTAAAGCCACCATGGAAGACGCCAAAAACATAAAGAA
AGGCCCGGCGCCATTCTATCCGCTGGAAGATGGAACCGCTGGAGAGCAACTGCATAAGGCTATGAAGAGA
TACGCCCTGGTTCCTGGAACAATTGCTTTTACAGATGCACATATCGAGGTGGACATCACTTACGCTGAGT
ACTTCGAAATGTCCGTTCGGTTGGCAGAAGCTATGAAACGATATGGGCTGAATACAAATCACAGAATCGT
CGTATGCAGTGAAAACTCTCTTCAATTCTTTATGCCGGTGTTGGGCGCGTTATTTATCGGAGTTGCAGTT
GCGCCCGCGAACGACATTTATAATGAACGTGAATTGCTCAACAGTATGGGCATTTCGCAGCCTACCGTGG
TGTTCGTTTCCAAAAAGGGGTTGCAAAAAATTTTGAACGTGCAAAAAAAGCTCCCAATCATCCAAAAAAT
TATTATCATGGATTCTAAAACGGATTACCAGGGATTTCAGTCGATGTACACGTTCGTCACATCTCATCTA
CCTCCCGGTTTTAATGAATACGATTTTGTGCCAGAGTCCTTCGATAGGGACAAGACAATTGCACTGATCA
TGAACTCCTCTGGATCTACTGGTCTGCCTAAAGGTGTCGCTCTGCCTCATAGAACTGCCTGCGTGAGATT
CTCGCATGCCAGAGATCCTATTTTTGGCAATCAAATCATTCCGGATACTGCGATTTTAAGTGTTGTTCCA
TTCCATCACGGTTTTGGAATGTTTACTACACTCGGATATTTGATATGTGGATTTCGAGTCGTCTTAATGT
ATAGATTTGAAGAAGAGCTGTTTCTGAGGAGCCTTCAGGATTACAAGATTCAAAGTGCGCTGCTGGTGCC
AACCCTATTCTCCTTCTTCGCCAAAAGCACTCTGATTGACAAATACGATTTATCTAATTTACACGAAATT
GCTTCTGGTGGCGCTCCCCTCTCTAAGGAAGTCGGGGAAGCGGTTGCCAAGAGGTTCCATCTGCCAGGTA
TCAGGCAAGGATATGGGCTCACTGAGACTACATCAGCTATTCTGATTACACCCGAGGGGGATGATAAACC
GGGCGCGGTCGGTAAAGTTGTTCCATTTTTTGAAGCGAAGGTTGTGGATCTGGATACCGGGAAAACGCTG
GGCGTTAATCAAAGAGGCGAACTGTGTGTGAGAGGTCCTATGATTATGTCCGGTTATGTAAACAATCCGG
AAGCGACCAACGCCTTGATTGACAAGGATGGATGGCTACATTCTGGAGACATAGCTTACTGGGACGAAGA
CGAACACTTCTTCATCGTTGACCGCCTGAAGTCTCTGATTAAGTACAAAGGCTATCAGGTGGCTCCCGCT
GAATTGGAATCCATCTTGCTCCAACACCCCAACATCTTCGACGCAGGTGTCGCAGGTCTTCCCGACGATG
ACGCCGGTGAACTTCCCGCCGCCGTTGTTGTTTTGGAGCACGGAAAGACGATGACGGAAAAAGAGATCGT
GGATTACGTCGCCAGTCAAGTAACAACCGCGAAAAAGTTGCGCGGAGGAGTTGTGTTTGTGGACGAAGTA
CCGAAAGGTCTTACCGGAAAACTCGACGCAAGAAAAATCAGAGAGATCCTCATAAAGGCCAAGAAGGGCG
GAAAGATCGCCGTGTAATTCTAGAGTCGGGGCGGCCGGCCGCTTCGAGCAGACATGATAAGATACATTGA
TGAGTTTGGACAAACCACAACTAGAATGCAGTGAAAAAAATGCTTTATTTGTGAAATTTGTGATGCTATT
GCTTTATTTGTAACCATTATAAGCTGCAATAAACAAGTTAACAACAACAATTGCATTCATTTTATGTTTC
AGGTTCAGGGGGAGGTGTGGGAGGTTTTTTAAAGCAAGTAAAACCTCTACAAATGTGGTAAAATCGATAA
GGATCCGTTTGCGTATTGGGCGCTCTTCCGCTGATCTGCGCAGCACCATGGCCTGAAATAACCTCTGAAA
GAGGAACTTGGTTAGCTACCTTCTGAGGCGGAAAGAACCAGCTGTGGAATGTGTGTCAGTTAGGGTGTGG
AAAGTCCCCAGGCTCCCCAGCAGGCAGAAGTATGCAAAGCATGCATCTCAATTAGTCAGCAACCAGGTGT
GGAAAGTCCCCAGGCTCCCCAGCAGGCAGAAGTATGCAAAGCATGCATCTCAATTAGTCAGCAACCATAG
TCCCGCCCCTAACTCCGCCCATCCCGCCCCTAACTCCGCCCAGTTCCGCCCATTCTCCGCCCCATGGCTG
ACTAATTTTTTTTATTTATGCAGAGGCCGAGGCCGCCTCTGCCTCTGAGCTATTCCAGAAGTAGTGAGGA
GGCTTTTTTGGAGGCCTAGGCTTTTGCAAAAAGCTCGATTCTTCTGACACTAGCGCCACCATGAAGAAGC
CCGAACTCACCGCTACCAGCGTTGAAAAATTTCTCATCGAGAAGTTCGACAGTGTGAGCGACCTGATGCA
GTTGTCGGAGGGCGAAGAGAGCCGAGCCTTCAGCTTCGATGTCGGCGGACGCGGCTATGTACTGCGGGTG
AATAGCTGCGCTGATGGCTTCTACAAAGACCGCTACGTGTACCGCCACTTCGCCAGCGCTGCACTACCCA
TCCCCGAAGTGTTGGACATCGGCGAGTTCAGCGAGAGCCTGACATACTGCATCAGTAGACGCGCCCAAGG
CGTTACTCTCCAAGACCTCCCCGAAACAGAGCTGCCTGCTGTGTTACAGCCTGTCGCCGAAGCTATGGAT
GCTATTGCCGCCGCCGACCTCAGTCAAACCAGCGGCTTCGGCCCATTCGGGCCCCAAGGCATCGGCCAGT
ACACAACCTGGCGGGATTTCATTTGCGCCATTGCTGATCCCCATGTCTACCACTGGCAGACCGTGATGGA
CGACACCGTGTCCGCCAGCGTAGCTCAAGCCCTGGACGAACTGATGCTGTGGGCCGAAGACTGTCCCGAG
GTGCGCCACCTCGTCCATGCCGACTTCGGCAGCAACAACGTCCTGACCGACAACGGCCGCATCACCGCCG
TAATCGACTGGTCCGAAGCTATGTTCGGGGACAGTCAGTACGAGGTGGCCAACATCTTCTTCTGGCGGCC
CTGGCTGGCTTGCATGGAGCAGCAGACTCGCTACTTCGAGCGCCGGCATCCCGAGCTGGCCGGCAGCCCT
CGTCTGCGAGCCTACATGCTGCGCATCGGCCTGGATCAGCTCTACCAGAGCCTCGTGGACGGCAACTTCG
ACGATGCTGCCTGGGCTCAAGGCCGCTGCGATGCCATCGTCCGCAGCGGGGCCGGCACCGTCGGTCGCAC
ACAAATCGCTCGCCGGAGCGCAGCCGTATGGACCGACGGCTGCGTCGAGGTGCTGGCCGACAGCGGCAAC
CGCCGGCCCAGTACACGACCGCGCGCTAAGGAGGTAGGTCGAGTTTAAACTCTAGAACCGGTCATGGCCG
CAATAAAATATCTTTATTTTCATTACATCTGTGTGTTGGTTTTTTGTGTGTTCGAACTAGATGCTGTCGA
CCGATGCCCTTGAGAGCCTTCAACCCAGTCAGCTCCTTCCGGTGGGCGCGGGGCATGACTATCGTCGCCG
CACTTATGACTGTCTTCTTTATCATGCAACTCGTAGGACAGGTGCCGGCAGCGCTCTTCCGCTTCCTCGC
TCACTGACTCGCTGCGCTCGGTCGTTCGGCTGCGGCGAGCGGTATCAGCTCACTCAAAGGCGGTAATACG
GTTATCCACAGAATCAGGGGATAACGCAGGAAAGAACATGTGAGCAAAAGGCCAGCAAAAGGCCAGGAAC
CGTAAAAAGGCCGCGTTGCTGGCGTTTTTCCATAGGCTCCGCCCCCCTGACGAGCATCACAAAAATCGAC
GCTCAAGTCAGAGGTGGCGAAACCCGACAGGACTATAAAGATACCAGGCGTTTCCCCCTGGAAGCTCCCT
CGTGCGCTCTCCTGTTCCGACCCTGCCGCTTACCGGATACCTGTCCGCCTTTCTCCCTTCGGGAAGCGTG
GCGCTTTCTCATAGCTCACGCTGTAGGTATCTCAGTTCGGTGTAGGTCGTTCGCTCCAAGCTGGGCTGTG
TGCACGAACCCCCCGTTCAGCCCGACCGCTGCGCCTTATCCGGTAACTATCGTCTTGAGTCCAACCCGGT
AAGACACGACTTATCGCCACTGGCAGCAGCCACTGGTAACAGGATTAGCAGAGCGAGGTATGTAGGCGGT
GCTACAGAGTTCTTGAAGTGGTGGCCTAACTACGGCTACACTAGAAGAACAGTATTTGGTATCTGCGCTC
TGCTGAAGCCAGTTACCTTCGGAAAAAGAGTTGGTAGCTCTTGATCCGGCAAACAAACCACCGCTGGTAG
CGGTGGTTTTTTTGTTTGCAAGCAGCAGATTACGCGCAGAAAAAAAGGATCTCAAGAAGATCCTTTGATC
TTTTCTACGGGGTCTGACGCTCAGTGGAACGAAAACTCACGTTAAGGGATTTTGGTCATGAGATTATCAA
AAAGGATCTTCACCTAGATCCTTTTAAATTAAAAATGAAGTTTTAAATCAATCTAAAGTATATATGAGTA
AACTTGGTCTGACAGCGGCCGCA
Features (pLannotate 1.2.2; 15 found; start..end, strand, type, name):
     22..882     -  CDS            AmpR: β-lactamase confers resistance to ampicillin, carbenicillin, and related antibiotics
    883..924     -  promoter       AmpR promoter (fragment): bla
    987..1035    +  polyA_signal   poly(A) signal: synthetic polyadenylation signal
   1049..1140    +  misc_feature   pause site: RNA polymerase II transcriptional pause signal from the human α2 globin gene
   1187..1211    +  protein_bind   attB1: mutant version of attB; recombination site for the Gateway® BP reaction BP Clonase™
   1246..1264    +  protein_bind   5X UAS (fragment): five tandem copies of the "ScaI site" 17-mer CGGAGTACTGTCCTCCG, an upstream activating sequence (UAS) that efficiently binds yeast Gal4 (Webster et al., 1988; Pfeiffer et al., 2010) GAL4
   1288..1312    -  protein_bind   attB2: mutant version of attB; recombination site for the Gateway® BP reaction BP Clonase™
   1515..3167    +  CDS            luciferase: firefly luciferase; luc+; enhanced luc+ version of the luciferase gene
   3208..3329    -  polyA_signal   SV40 poly(A) signal: SV40 polyadenylation signal
   3355..3486    -  CDS            LT_SV40 (fragment): Experimental evidence at protein level: Swiss-Prot protein existence level 1. Isoform 17kT antigen targets host RBL2 for degradation and promotes cell proliferation. Transactivates host cyclin A promoter through its J domain. From Simian virus 40 (SV40).
   3523..3880    +  promoter       SV40 promoter: SV40 enhancer and early promoter
   3911..4948    +  CDS            HygR: hygromycin B phosphotransferase confers resistance to hygromycin
   4972..5020    +  polyA_signal   poly(A) signal: synthetic polyadenylation signal
   5036..5167    +  CDS            TcR (fragment): tetracycline efflux protein; tet; confers resistance to tetracycline
   5347..5935    -  rep_origin     ori: high-copy-number ColE1/pMB1/pBR322/pUC origin of replication
