[The description below was written by a language model from this plasmid's Addgene catalogue record and pLannotate feature annotations shown in this document.]
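Description:
pSGE_MC19_Trl-2xUAS_dCP is a 6.1 kb firefly luciferase reporter plasmid catalogued for insect cell expression. The record lists the backbone as unknown. It is maintained in E. coli through a high-copy ColE1/pUC-type origin and selected with ampicillin via the β-lactamase gene. The feature table also shows an SV40 enhancer/early promoter driving a hygromycin B phosphotransferase gene followed by a synthetic poly(A) signal. This cassette could in principle allow hygromycin selection in eukaryotic cells, although the record does not say it is used that way. Short annotated fragments of a tetracycline resistance gene and of SV40 large T antigen appear to be backbone remnants rather than functional genes.

The payload is a small synthetic regulatory insert, MC19_Trl-2xUAS_dCP, introduced by Gateway cloning and flanked by attB1 and attB2 sites. Within it the annotation detects a Gal4 upstream activating sequence. The name indicates two UAS copies combined with an element labelled "MC19_Trl", which the record does not define further. This cassette lies upstream of the Drosophila synthetic core promoter (DSCP) stated in the catalogue fields but not separately annotated, which drives the luc+ firefly luciferase coding sequence terminated by an SV40 poly(A) signal. A synthetic poly(A) signal and the human α2-globin RNA polymerase II pause site sit upstream of the insert, where such elements serve to block read-through transcription from the backbone and keep background low.

In this arrangement, luciferase output reports how factors bound at the upstream insert act on a minimal core promoter, with the UAS sites allowing proteins fused to the Gal4 DNA-binding domain to be tethered there. This fits the associated study of context-dependent transcriptional regulator function.
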