Addgene plasmid #71170: pSGE_MC19_Trl-2xUAS_dCP
Purpose: Luciferase reporter
Depositing lab: Alexander Stark. Depositing organization: Research Institute of Molecular Pathology (IMP). Publication: Transcriptional regulators form diverse groups with context-dependent regulatory functions. Stampfel G, Kazmar T, Frank O, Wienerroither S, Reiter F, Stark A. Nature. 2015 Nov 9. doi: 10.1038/nature15545. PubMed 26550828.
Backbone
  Vector backbone: unknown
  Vector type: Insect Expression, Luciferase
Growth in bacteria
  Bacterial resistance: Ampicillin, 100 μg/mL
  Growth temperature: 37°C
  Growth strain: DH5alpha
  Copy number: High Copy
Gene/Insert
  Gene/Insert name: MC19_Trl-2xUAS_dCP
  Species: Synthetic
  Promoter: DSCP Drosophila synthetic core promoter
  Tag / fusion protein: luciferase (C terminal on backbone)
  Cloning method: Gateway Cloning
  Sequencing primers: 5′ RVprimer3; 3′ LucNRev
Terms and licenses: Academic/Nonprofit Terms; Industry Terms: Not Available to Industry
How to cite: pSGE_MC19_Trl-2xUAS_dCP was a gift from Alexander Stark (Addgene plasmid # 71170 ; http://n2t.net/addgene:71170 ; RRID:Addgene_71170)
