>Addgene plasmid #71170 | pSGE_MC19_Trl-2xUAS_dCP | addgene partial sequence | sequence record 129454 | RVprimer3 5'-CTAGCAAAATAGGCTGTCCC-3'
AACATTTCTCTGGCCTAACTGGCCGGTACCTGAGCTCGCTAGCCTCGAGGATATCAAACAAGTTTGTACA
AAAAAGCAGGCTTCTTGCTCTCTCTGTTTGCTCTCTCGCCGCCGCCCGGAGTACTGTCCTCCGAGTGTCG
GAGTACTGTCCTCCGAGGACCCAGCTTTCTTGTACAAAGTGGTATATCAAGATCTGCGATCGAGCTCGCC
CGGGGATCGAGCGCAGCGGTATAAAAGGGCGCGGGGTGGCTGAGAGCATCAGTTGTGAATGAATGTTCGA
GCCGAGCAGACGTGCCGCTGCCTTCGTTAATATCCTTTGAATAAGCCAACTTTGAATCACAAGACGCATA
CCAAACGGCATTCCGGTACTGTTGGTAAAGCCACCATGGAAGACGCCAAAAACATAAAGAAAGGCCCGGC
GCCATTCTATCCGCTGGAAGATGGAACCGCTGGAGAGCAACTGCATAAGGCTATGAAGAGATACGCCCTG
GTTCCTGGAACAATTGCTTTTACAGATGCACATATCGAGGTGGACATCACTTACGCTGAGTACTTCGAAA
TGTCCGTTCGGTTGGCAGAAGCTATGAAACGATATGGGCTGAATACAAATCACAGAATCGTCGTATGCAG
TGAAAACTCTCTTCAATTCTTTATGCCGGTGTTGGGCGCGTTATTTATCGGAGTTGCAGTTGCGCCCGCG
AACGACATTTATAATGAACGTGAATTGCTCAACAGTATGGGCATTTCGCAGCCTACCGTGGTGTTCGTTT
CCAAAAAGGGGTTGCAAAAAATTTTGAACGTGCAAAAAAAGCTCCCAATCATCCAAAAAATTATTATCAT
GGATTCTAAAACGGATTACCAGGGATTTCAGTCGATGTACACGTTCGTCACATCTCATCTACCTCCCGGT
TTTAATGAATACGATTTTGTGCCAGAGTCCTTCGATAGGGACAAGACAATTGCACTGATCATGAACTCCT
CTGGATCTACTGGTCTGCCTAAAGGTGTCGCTCTGCCTCATAGAACTGCCTGCGTGAGATTCTCGCATGC
CAGAGATCCTATTTTTGGCAATCAAATCATTCCGGATACTGC
