>Addgene plasmid #71170 | pSGE_MC19_Trl-2xUAS_dCP | addgene partial sequence | sequence record 129455 | LucNRev 5'-CCTTATGCAGTTGCTCTCC-3'
ATGGCGCCGGGCCTTTCTTTATGTTTTTGGCGTCTTCCATGGTGGCTTTACCAACAGTACCGGAATGCCG
TTTGGTATGCGTCTTGTGATTCAAAGTTGGCTTATTCAAAGGATATTAACGAAGGCAGCGGCACGTCTGC
TCGGCTCGAACATTCATTCACAACTGATGCTCTCAGCCACCCCGCGCCCTTTTATACCGCTGCGCTCGAT
CCCCGGGCGAGCTCGATCGCAGATCTTGATATACCACTTTGTACAAGAAAGCTGGGTCCTCGGAGGACAG
TACTCCGACACTCGGAGGACAGTACTCCGGGCGGCGGCGAGAGAGCAAACAGAGAGAGCAAGAAGCCTGC
TTTTTTGTACAAACTTGTTTGATATCCTCGAGGCTAGCGAGCTCAGGTACCGGCCAGTTAGGCCAGAGAA
ATGTTCTGGCACCTGCACTTGCACTGGGGACAGCCTATTTTGCTAGTTTGTTTTGTTTCGTTTTGTTTTG
ATGGAGAGCGTATGTTAGTACTATCGATTCACACAAAAAACCAACACACAGATGTAATGAAAATAAAGAT
ATTTTATTGCGGCCTGTCCAATACCTCCCGTACCTTAATATTACTTACTTATCCTTGAGAGACGTACTAG
TAACCCTGATAAATGCTTCAATAATATTGAAAAAGGACGAGTATGAGCATCCAACATTTTCGTGTCGCAC
TCATTCCCTTCTTTGCGGCATTTTGCTTGCCTGTTTTTGCACACCCCGAAACGCTGGTGAAAGTAAAAGA
TGCTGAAGATCAACTGGGTGCAAGAGTGGGCTATATCGAACTGGATCTCAATAGCGGCAAGATCCTTGAG
TCTTTCCGCCCCGAAGAACGATTCCCGATGATGAGCACTTTCAAAGTACTGCTATGTGGCGCGGTGTTGT
CCCGTATAGACGCCGGGCAAGAGCAGCTTGGTCGCCGTATACACTACTCACAAAACGACTTGGTTGAGTA
CTCGCCGGTCACGGAAAAGCATCTTACGGATGGCATGACGGTAAGAGAATTGTGTAGTGCTGCCATTACC
ATGAGCGACAACACCGCGGCCAACTTACTTCTGACAACGATCGGAGGCCCTAAGGAGCTGACTGCATTTC
TTC
